>Addgene plasmid #85916 | AB.pCCL.sin.cPPT.GFP.miR-370-3p.sensor.PGK.dNGFR.WPRE | addgene full sequence | sequence record 170004 | Addgene NGS Result
ATGGTGAGCAAGGGCGAGGAGCTGTTCACCGGGGTGGTGCCCATCCTGGTCGAGCTGGACGGCGACGTAA
ACGGCCACAAGTTCAGCGTGTCCGGCGAGGGCGAGGGCGATGCCACCTACGGCAAGCTGACCCTGAAGTT
CATCTGCACCACCGGCAAGCTGCCCGTGCCCTGGCCCACCCTCGTGACCACCCTGACCTACGGCGTGCAG
TGCTTCAGCCGCTACCCCGACCACATGAAGCAGCACGACTTCTTCAAGTCCGCCATGCCCGAAGGCTACG
TCCAGGAGCGCACCATCTTCTTCAAGGACGACGGCAACTACAAGACCCGCGCCGAGGTGAAGTTCGAGGG
CGACACCCTGGTGAACCGCATCGAGCTGAAGGGCATCGACTTCAAGGAGGACGGCAACATCCTGGGGCAC
AAGCTGGAGTACAACTACAACAGCCACAACGTCTATATCATGGCCGACAAGCAGAAGAACGGCATCAAGG
TGAACTTCAAGATCCGCCACAACATCGAGGACGGCAGCGTGCAGCTCGCCGACCACTACCAGCAGAACAC
CCCCATCGGCGACGGCCCCGTGCTGCTGCCCGACAACCACTACCTGAGCACCCAGTCCGCCCTGAGCAAA
GACCCCAACGAGAAGCGCGATCACATGGTCCTGCTGGAGTTCGTGACCGCCGCCGGGATCACTCTCGGCA
TGGACGAGCTGTACAAGTAAAGCGGCCGCGTCGAGAGATGGGGGAGGCTAACTGAGCTAGCCGACCTTAA
CTGGGGAGTACTGGTCGACGTAGCACCAGGTTCCACCCCAGCAGGCACCAGGTTCCACCCCAGCAGGCAC
CAGGTTCCACCCCAGCAGGCACCAGGTTCCACCCCAGCAGGCACCAGGTTCCACCCCAGCAGGCACCAGG
TTCCACCCCAGCAGGCACCGGTACTAGCTTAGTCATGCACCGGGCTGCAGGAATTCGATGACAGGCGCAG
CTTCCGAGGGATTTGAGATCCAGACATGATAAGATACATTGATGAGTTTGGACAAACCAAAACTAGAATG
CAGTGAAAAAAATGCCTTATTTGTGAAATTTGTGATGCTATTGCCTTATTTGTAACCATTATAAGCTGCA
ATAAACAAGTTAACAACAACAATTGCATTCATTTTATGTTTCAGGTTCAGGGGGAGGTGTGGGAGGTTTT
TTAAAGCAAGTAAAACCTCTACAAATGTGGTATGGCTGATTATGATCAGATCTCTCGAGGCTAGTCTCGT
GATCGATAAAATTTTGAATTTTTGTAATTTGTTTTTGTAATTCTTTAGTTTGTATGTCTGTTGCTATTAT
GTCTACTATTCTTTCCCCTGCACTGTACCCCCCAATCCCCCCTTTTCTTTTAAAAGTTAACCGATACCGT
CGAGATCCGTTCACTAATCGAATGGATCTGTCTCTGTCTCTCTCTCCACCTTCTTCTTCTATTCCTTCGG
GCCTGTCGGGTCCCCTCGGGGTTGGGAGGTGGGTCTGAAACGATAATGGTGAATATCCCTGCCTAACTCT
ATTCACTATAGAAAGTACAGCAAAAACTATTCTTAAACCTACCAAGCCTCCTACTATCATTATGAATAAT
TTTATATACCACAGCCAATTTGTTATGTTAAACCAATTCCACAAACTTGCCCATTTATCTAATTCCAATA
ATTCTTGTTCATTCTTTTCTTGCTGGTTTTGCGATTCTTCAATTAAGGAGTGTATTAAGCTTGTGTAATT
GTTAATTTCTCTGTCCCACTCCATCCAGGTCGTGTGATTCCAAATCTGTTCCAGAGATTTATTACTCCAA
CTAGCATTCCAAGGCACAGCAGTGGTGCAAATGAGTTTTCCAGAGCAACCCCAAATCCCCAGGAGCTGTT
GATCCTTTAGGTATCTTTCCACAGCCAGGATTCTTGCCTGGAGCTGCTTGATGCCCCAGACTGTGAGTTG
CAACAGATGCTGTTGCGCCTCAATAGCCCTCAGCAAATTGTTCTGCTGCTGCACTATACCAGACAATAAT
TGTCTGGCCTGTACCGTCAGCGTCATTGACGCTGCGCCCATAGTGCTTCCTGCTGCTCCCAAGAACCCAA
GGAACAAAGCTCCTATTCCCACTGCTCTTTTTTCTCTCTGCACCACTCTTCTCTTTGCCTTGGTGGGTGC
TACTCCTAATGGTTCAATTTTTACTACTTTATATTTATATAATTCACTTCTCCAATTGTCCCTCATATCT
CCTCCTCCAGGTCTGAAGATCAGCGGCCGCTTGCTGTGCGGTGGTCTTACTTTTGTTTTGCTCTTCCTCT
ATCTTGTCTAAAGCTTCCTTGGTGTCTTTTATCTCTATCCTTTGATGCACACAATAGAGGGTTGCTACTG
TATTATATAATGATCTAAGTTCTTCTGATCCTGTCTGAAGGGATGGTTGTAGCTGTCCCAGTATTTGTCT
ACAGCCTTCTGATGTTTCTAACAGGCCAGGATTAACTGCGAATCGTTCTAGCTCCCTGCTTGCCCATACT
ATATGTTTTAATTTATATTTTTTCTTTCCCCCTGGCCTTAACCGAATTTTTTCCCATCGCGATCTAATTC
TCCCCCGCTTAATACTGACGCTCTCGCACCCATCTCTCTCCTTCTAGCCTCCGCTAGTCAAAATTTTTGG
CGTACTCACCAGTCGCCGCCCCTCGCCTCTTGCCGTGCGCGCTTCAGCAAGCCGAGTCCTGCGTCGAGAG
AGCTCCTCTGGTTTCCCTTTCGCTTTCAAGTCCCTGTTCGGGCGCCACTGCTAGAGATTTTCCACACTGA
CTAAAAGGGTCTGAGGGATCTCTAGTTACCAGAGTCACACAACAGACGGGCACACACTACTTGAAGCACT
CAAGGCAAGCTTTATTGAGGCTTAAGCAGTGGGTTCCCTAGTTAGCCAGAGAGCTCCCAGGCTCAGATCT
GGTCTAACCAGAGAGACCCCGGTTCACTAAACGAGCTCTGCTTATATAGACCTCCCACCGTACACGCCTA
CCGCCCATTTGCGTCAATGGGGCGGAGTTGTTACGACATTTTGGAAAGTCCCGTTGATTTTGGTGCCAAA
ACAAACTCCCATTGACGTCAATGGGGTGGAGACTTGGAAATCCCCGTGAGTCAAACCGCTATCCACGCCC
ATTGATGTACTGCCAAAACCGCATCACCATGGTAATAGCGATGACTAATACGTAGATGTACTGCCAAGTA
GGAAAGTCCCATAAGGTCATGTACTGGGCATAATGCCAGGCGGGCCATTTACCGTCATTGACGTCAATAG
GGGGCGTACTTGGCATATGATACACTTGATGTACTGCCAAGTGGGCAGTTTACCGTAAATACTCCACCCA
TTGACGTCAATGGAAAGTCCCTATTGGCGTTACTATGGGAACATACGTCATTATTGACGTCAATGGGCGG
GGGTCGTTGGGCGGTCAGCCAGGCGGGCCATTTACCGTAAGTTATGTAACGCGGAACTCCATATATGGGC
TATGAACTAATGACCCCGTAATTGATTACTATTAATAACTAGTCAATAATCAATGTCAACATGGCGGTAA
TGTTGGACATGAGCCAATATAAATGTACATATTATGATATGGATACAACGTATGCAATGGCCAAGCTTGC
AGCTCCAGCTTTTGTTCCCTTTAGTGAGGGTTAATTGCGCGCTTGGCGTAATCATGGTCATAGCTGTTTC
CTGTGTGAAATTGTTATCCGCTCACAATTCCACACAACATACGAGCCGGAAGCATAAAGTGTAAAGCCTG
GGGTGCCTAATGAGTGAGCTAACTCACATTAATTGCGTTGCGCTCACTGCCCGCTTTCCAGTCGGGAAAC
CTGTCGTGCCAGCTGCATTAATGAATCGGCCAACGCGCGGGGAGAGGCGGTTTGCGTATTGGGCGCTCTT
CCGCTTCCTCGCTCACTGACTCGCTGCGCTCGGTCGTTCGGCTGCGGCGAGCGGTATCAGCTCACTCAAA
GGCGGTAATACGGTTATCCACAGAATCAGGGGATAACGCAGGAAAGAACATGTGAGCAAAAGGCCAGCAA
AAGGCCAGGAACCGTAAAAAGGCCGCGTTGCTGGCGTTTTTCCATAGGCTCCGCCCCCCTGACGAGCATC
ACAAAAATCGACGCTCAAGTCAGAGGTGGCGAAACCCGACAGGACTATAAAGATACCAGGCGTTTCCCCC
TGGAAGCTCCCTCGTGCGCTCTCCTGTTCCGACCCTGCCGCTTACCGGATACCTGTCCGCCTTTCTCCCT
TCGGGAAGCGTGGCGCTTTCTCATAGCTCACGCTGTAGGTATCTCAGTTCGGTGTAGGTCGTTCGCTCCA
AGCTGGGCTGTGTGCACGAACCCCCCGTTCAGCCCGACCGCTGCGCCTTATCCGGTAACTATCGTCTTGA
GTCCAACCCGGTAAGACACGACTTATCGCCACTGGCAGCAGCCACTGGTAACAGGATTAGCAGAGCGAGG
TATGTAGGCGGTGCTACAGAGTTCTTGAAGTGGTGGCCTAACTACGGCTACACTAGAAGAACAGTATTTG
GTATCTGCGCTCTGCTGAAGCCAGTTACCTTCGGAAAAAGAGTTGGTAGCTCTTGATCCGGCAAACAAAC
CACCGCTGGTAGCGGTGGTTTTTTTGTTTGCAAGCAGCAGATTACGCGCAGAAAAAAAGGATCTCAAGAA
GATCCTTTGATCTTTTCTACGGGGTCTGACGCTCAGTGGAACGAAAACTCACGTTAAGGGATTTTGGTCA
TGAGATTATCAAAAAGGATCTTCACCTAGATCCTTTTAAATTAAAAATGAAGTTTTAAATCAATCTAAAG
TATATATGAGTAAACTTGGTCTGACAGTTACCAATGCTTAATCAGTGAGGCACCTATCTCAGCGATCTGT
CTATTTCGTTCATCCATAGTTGCCTGACTCCCCGTCGTGTAGATAACTACGATACGGGAGGGCTTACCAT
CTGGCCCCAGTGCTGCAATGATACCGCGAGACCCACGCTCACCGGCTCCAGATTTATCAGCAATAAACCA
GCCAGCCGGAAGGGCCGAGCGCAGAAGTGGTCCTGCAACTTTATCCGCCTCCATCCAGTCTATTAATTGT
TGCCGGGAAGCTAGAGTAAGTAGTTCGCCAGTTAATAGTTTGCGCAACGTTGTTGCCATTGCTACAGGCA
TCGTGGTGTCACGCTCGTCGTTTGGTATGGCTTCATTCAGCTCCGGTTCCCAACGATCAAGGCGAGTTAC
ATGATCCCCCATGTTGTGCAAAAAAGCGGTTAGCTCCTTCGGTCCTCCGATCGTTGTCAGAAGTAAGTTG
GCCGCAGTGTTATCACTCATGGTTATGGCAGCACTGCATAATTCTCTTACTGTCATGCCATCCGTAAGAT
GCTTTTCTGTGACTGGTGAGTACTCAACCAAGTCATTCTGAGAATAGTGTATGCGGCGACCGAGTTGCTC
TTGCCCGGCGTCAATACGGGATAATACCGCGCCACATAGCAGAACTTTAAAAGTGCTCATCATTGGAAAA
CGTTCTTCGGGGCGAAAACTCTCAAGGATCTTACCGCTGTTGAGATCCAGTTCGATGTAACCCACTCGTG
CACCCAACTGATCTTCAGCATCTTTTACTTTCACCAGCGTTTCTGGGTGAGCAAAAACAGGAAGGCAAAA
TGCCGCAAAAAAGGGAATAAGGGCGACACGGAAATGTTGAATACTCATACTCTTCCTTTTTCAATATTAT
TGAAGCATTTATCAGGGTTATTGTCTCATGAGCGGATACATATTTGAATGTATTTAGAAAAATAAACAAA
TAGGGGTTCCGCGCACATTTCCCCGAAAAGTGCCACCTAAATTGTAAGCGTTAATATTTTGTTAAAATTC
GCGTTAAATTTTTGTTAAATCAGCTCATTTTTTAACCAATAGGCCGAAATCGGCAAAATCCCTTATAAAT
CAAAAGAATAGACCGAGATAGGGT
[37 nt withheld, positions 5975-6011]
AAAGAACGTGGACTCCAACGTCAAAGG
[49 nt withheld, positions 6039-6087]
T
[91 nt withheld, positions 6089-6179]
G
[124 nt withheld, positions 6181-6304]
CCCATTCGCCATTCAGGCTGCGCAACTGTTGGGAAGGGCGATCGGTGCGGGCCTCTTCGCTATTACGCCA
GCTGGCGAAAGGGGGATGTGCTGCAAGGCGATTAAGTTGGGTAACGCCAGGGTTTTCCCAGTCACGACGT
TGTAAAACGACGGCCAGTGAGCGCGCGTAATACGACTCACTATAGGGCGAATTGGGTACGTCCCTAGGCC
TCCAAAAAAGCCTCCTCACTACTTCTGGAATAGCTCAGAGGCCGAGGCGGCCTCGGCCTCTGCATAAATA
AAAAAAATTAGTCAGCCATGGGGCGGAGAATGGGCGGAACTGGGCGGAGTTAGGGGCGGGATGGGCGGAG
TTAGGGGCGGGATAGCTAGAGCCAGACATGATAAGATACATTGATGAGTTTGGACAAACCACAACTAGAA
TGCAGTGAAAAAAATGCTTTATTTGTGAAATTTGTGATGCTATTGCTTTATTTGTAACCATTATAAGCTG
CAATAAACAAGTTCCTCTCACTCTCTGATATTCATTTCTTTGCAAGTTATAAATACTGAATAATAAGATG
ACATGAACTACTACTGCTAGAGATTTTCCACACTGACTAAAAGGGTCTGAGGGATCTCTAGTTACCAGAG
TCACACAACAGACGGGCACACACTACTTGAAGCACTCAAGGCAAGCTTTATTGAGGCTTAAGCAGTGGGT
TCCCTAGTTAGCCAGAGAGCTCCCAGGCTCAGATCTGGTCTAACCAGAGAGACCCAGTACAAGCAAAAAG
CAGATCTTGTCTTCGTTGGGAGTGAATTAGCCCTTCCAGTCCCCCCTTTTCTTTTAAAAAGTGGCTAAGA
TCTACAGCTGCCTTGTAAGTCATTGGTCTTAAAGGTACCGAGCTCGAATTCCAGGCGGGGAGGCGGCCCA
AAGGGAGATCCGACTCGTCTGAGGGCGAAGGCGAAGACGCGGAAGAGGCCGCAGAGCCGGCAGCAGGCCG
CGGGAAGGAAGGTCCGCTGGATTGAGGGCCGAAGGGACGTAGCAGAAGGACGTCCCGCGCAGAATCCAGG
TGGCAACACAGGCGAGCAGCCATGGAAAGGACGTCAGCTTCCCCGACAACACCACGGAATTGTCAGTGCC
CAACAGCCGAGCCCCTGTCCAGCAGCGGGCAAGGCAGGCGGCGATGAGTTCCGCCGTGGCAATAGGGAGG
GGGAAAGCGAAAGTCCCGGAAAGGAGCTGACAGGTGGTGGCAATGCCCCAACCAGTGGGGGTTGCGTCAG
CAAACACAGTGCACACCACGCCACGTTGCCTGACAACGGGCCACAACTCCTCATAAAGAGACAGCAACCA
GGATTTATACAAGGAGGAGAAAATGAAAGCCATACGGGAAGCAATAGCATGATACAAAGGCATTAAAGCA
GCGTATCCACATAGCGTAAAAGGAGCAACATAGTTAAGAATACCAGTCAATCTTTCACAAATTTTGTAAT
CCAGAGGTTGATTGTCGACTCTAGACTCGACTCTAGAGGATCCCCCTGTTCCACCTCTTGAAGGCTATGT
AGGCCACAAGGCCCACAACCACAGCAGCCAGGATGGAGCAATAGACAGGGATGAGGTTGTCGGTGGTGCC
TCGGGTCACCACGGGCTGGGAGCTGCCCATCACTGTGGTCACCACACCTGCCACCGTGCTGGCTATGAGG
TCTTGTTCTGGAGGTGCCTCAGGCTCCTGGGTGCTGGGGGCTGTGCTGTCCGAGCCCTCTGGGGGTGTGG
ACCGTGTAATCCAACGGCCAGGGATCTCCTCGCACTCGGCGTCGGCCCAGCGTGTGCACTCGCGGAGCTG
GCGCTCGGTGTCCTCGCACACGGTGCAGGGCAGGCACGGGTCCACGTGGTTGGCCTCGTCGGAATACGTG
CCGTCGGGGCACTCCTCGCACACGGTGTTCTGCTTGTCCTGGCAGGAGAACACGAGGCCCGAGCCCGCCT
CGCACACGCGGCACGCCTCGCAGCGCCCAGTCGTCTCATCCTGGTAGTAGCCGTAGGCGCAGCGGCACAC
GGCGTCGTCGGCCTCCACGCACGGCGCCGACATGCTCTGGAGCCCCACGCACTCGGTGCACGGCTTGCAC
GGCTCGGTCGCGCTCACCACGTCGGAGAACGTCACGCTGTCCAGGCAGGGCTCACACACGGTCTGGTTGG
CTCCACAAGGCTGGGCCACACCCTCGCCCAGGTTGCAGGCTTTGCAGCACTCACCGCTGTGTGTGTACAG
GCCTGTGGGGCATGCCTCCTTGGCACCTCCAAGGGACACCCCCAGAAGCAGCAACAGCAGCAGGCGCGGC
CCGTCCATGGCGCGGCCGGTGGCACCTGCCCCCATCGCCCGCCTCCCGCGGCAGCGCTCGACTTCCAGCT
CGGTCCGCTTTGCGGACTGATGGGGCTGCGCTGCGCTGCGCTCCAGCGCCCCCCCTGCCCGCCGGAGCTG
GCCGCGGCCCGAATTCCTGCAGCCCGGGGGATCCCCCTGGGGAGAGAGGTCGGTGATTCGGTCAACGAGG
GAGCCGACTGCCGACGTGCGCTCCGGAGGCTTGCAGAATGCGGAACACCGCGCGGGCAGGAACAGGGCCC
ACACTACCGCCCCACACCCCGCCTCCCGCACCGCCCCTTCCCGGCCGCTGCTCTCGGCGCGCCCTGCTGA
GCAGCCGCTATTGGCCACAGCCCATCGCGGTCGGCGCGCTGCCATTGCTCCCTGGCGCTGTCCGTCTGCG
AGGGTACTAGTGAGACGTGCGGCTTCCGTTTGTCACGTCCGGCACGCCGCGAACCGCAAGGAACCTTCCC
GACTTAGGGGCGGAGCAGGAAGCGTCGCCGGGGGGCCCACAAGGGTAGCGGCGAAGATCCGGGTGACGCT
GCGAACGGACGTGAAGAATGTGCGAGACCCAGGGTCGGCGCCGCTGCGTTTCCCGGAACCACGCCCAGAG
CAGCCGCGTCCCTGCGCAAACCCAGGGCTGCCTTGGAAAAGGCGCAACCCCAACCCCGTGGAATTCGATA
TCAAGCTTCTCGAGGGTAGGCGTGTACGGTGGGAGGCCTATATAAGCAGAGCTCGTTTAGTGAACCGTCA
GATCGCCTGGAGACGCCATCCACGCTGTTTTGACCTCCATAGAAGACACCGGGACCGATCCAGCCTCCGC
GGAATTCACC
Features (pLannotate 1.2.2; 34 found; start..end, strand, type, name):
      1..720     +  CDS            EGFP: the original enhanced GFP (Yang et al., 1996) mammalian codon-optimized
    950..969     +  misc_feature   MCS (fragment): pBluescript multiple cloning site
    997..1131    -  polyA_signal   SV40 poly(A) signal: SV40 polyadenylation signal
   1154..1238    -  CDS            large T antigen (fragment): large T antigen from SV40 (simian virus 40)
   1268..1385    -  misc_feature   cPPT/CTS: central polypurine tract and central termination sequence of HIV-1
   1404..1504    -  CDS            Rev (fragment): human immunodeficiency virus 1 (HIV-1) Rev protein; rev; enhances nuclear export of unspliced and incompletely spliced viral mRNAs
   1881..2114    -  misc_feature   RRE: The Rev response element (RRE) of HIV-1 allows for Rev-dependent mRNA export from the nucleus to the cytoplasm.
   2260..2623    -  CDS            HIV-1 gag (fragment): gag protein from human immunodeficiency virus 1; gag
   2607..2732    -  misc_feature   HIV-1 Ψ: packaging signal of human immunodeficiency virus type 1
   2779..2959    -  LTR            5' LTR (truncated): truncated 5' long terminal repeat (LTR) from HIV-1
   2974..3177    -  promoter       CMV promoter: human cytomegalovirus (CMV) immediate early promoter
   3178..3557    -  enhancer       CMV enhancer: human cytomegalovirus immediate early enhancer
   3658..3676    -  promoter       T3 promoter: promoter for bacteriophage T3 RNA polymerase
   3721..3737    -  protein_bind   lac operator: The lac repressor binds to the lac operator to inhibit transcription in E. coli. This inhibition can be relieved by adding lactose or isopropyl-β-D-thiogalactopyranoside (IPTG). lac repressor encoded by lacI
   3745..3775    -  promoter       lac promoter: promoter for the E. coli lac operon
   3790..3811    -  protein_bind   CAP binding site: CAP binding activates transcription in the presence of cAMP. E. coli catabolite activator protein
   3824..3916    -  CDS            lacI (fragment): lac repressor; lacI; The lac repressor binds to the lac operator to inhibit transcription in E. coli. This inhibition can be relieved by adding lactose or isopropyl-β-D-thiogalactopyranoside (IPTG).
   4099..4687    -  rep_origin     ori: high-copy-number ColE1/pMB1/pBR322/pUC origin of replication
   4858..5718    -  CDS            AmpR: β-lactamase; bla; confers resistance to ampicillin, carbenicillin, and related antibiotics
   5719..5823    -  promoter       AmpR promoter: bla
   5876..6304    -  rep_origin     f1 ori (sequence partly withheld): f1 bacteriophage origin of replication; arrow indicates direction of (+) strand synthesis
   6309..6464    -  CDS            lacZα (fragment): LacZα fragment of β-galactosidase; lacZ fragment
   6472..6490    +  promoter       T7 promoter: promoter for bacteriophage T7 RNA polymerase
   6511..6646    -  rep_origin     SV40 ori: SV40 origin of replication
   6686..6807    -  polyA_signal   SV40 poly(A) signal: SV40 polyadenylation signal
   6879..7112    -  LTR            3' LTR (ΔU3): self-inactivating 3' long terminal repeat (LTR) from HIV-1
   7114..7182    -  CDS            nef (fragment): NEF_HV1Z2 - Experimental evidence at protein level: Swiss-Prot protein existence level 1. Extracellular Nef protein targets CD4(+) T-lymphocytes for apoptosis by interacting with CXCR4 surface receptors. From Human immunodeficiency virus type 1 group M subtype D (isolate Z2/CDC-Z34) (HIV-1).
   7199..7787    -  misc_feature   WPRE: woodchuck hepatitis virus posttranscriptional regulatory element
   7801..7819    -  misc_feature   MCS (fragment): pUC18/19 multiple cloning site
   7822..8649    -  CDS            NGFR (fragment): TNR16_HUMAN - Also known as TNFRSF16. Experimental evidence at protein level: Swiss-Prot protein existence level 1. Low affinity receptor which can bind to NGF, BDNF, NTF3, and NTF4. Forms a heterodimeric receptor with SORCS2 that binds the precursor forms of NGF, BDNF and NTF3 with high affinity, and has much lower affinity for mature NGF and BDNF (PubMed:24908487). Plays an important role in differentiation and survival of specific neuronal populations during development (By similarity). Can mediate cell survival as well as cell death of neural cells. Plays a role in the inactivation of RHOA
   8764..8788    -  misc_feature   MCS (fragment): pBluescript multiple cloning site
   8791..9301    -  promoter       hPGK promoter: human phosphoglycerate kinase 1 promoter
   9304..9327    +  misc_feature   MCS (fragment): pBluescript multiple cloning site
   9329..9367    +  promoter       minimal CMV promoter: human cytomegalovirus (CMV) immediate early promoter
