[The description below was written by a language model from this plasmid's Addgene catalogue record and pLannotate feature annotations shown in this document.]
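Description:
AB.pCCL.sin.cPPT.GFP.miR-370-3p.sensor.PGK.dNGFR.WPRE is a self-inactivating, third-generation-style HIV-1 lentiviral transfer vector that reports the activity of human miR-370-3p in transduced cells. In bacteria it is maintained through a high-copy ColE1/pUC origin with ampicillin resistance. An f1 origin and an SV40 origin are also present in the backbone. The viral genome is transcribed from a chimeric CMV enhancer/promoter fused to a truncated 5' LTR. It carries the Ψ packaging signal with a gag fragment, the RRE, the cPPT/CTS, a WPRE and a ΔU3 3' LTR, so the integrated provirus lacks LTR promoter activity.

The payload is a bidirectional expression cassette. The human PGK promoter drives a truncated NGFR (dNGFR) in one direction. An adjacent minimal CMV promoter faces the opposite way and is positioned to drive EGFP, which is followed by an SV40 polyadenylation signal. The 171 bp sensor insert was cloned between NheI and AgeI sites and is not annotated in the feature table. The construct name and the unannotated gap between the EGFP coding sequence and its poly(A) signal suggest that it lies in the EGFP 3' untranslated region, although the record does not state its composition.

In this type of design, active miR-370-3p represses the GFP transcript while dNGFR expression is unaffected. dNGFR therefore serves as a surface marker of transduction and as an internal normaliser, and the GFP-to-NGFR ratio indicates miRNA activity. The plasmid comes from a collection of microRNA sensors and decoys built for high-throughput assessment of miRNA activity. The sequenced record is 9,464 nt, slightly shorter than the catalogued total of 9,480 bp.
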