Addgene plasmid #85916: AB.pCCL.sin.cPPT.GFP.miR-370-3p.sensor.PGK.dNGFR.WPRE
Purpose: Sensor Plasmid
Depositing lab: Brian Brown. Depositing organization: Icahn School of Medicine at Mount Sinai. Publication: High-throughput assessment of microRNA activity and function using microRNA sensor and decoy libraries. Mullokandov G, Baccarini A, Ruzo A, Jayaprakash AD, Tung N, Israelow B, Evans MJ, Sachidanandam R, Brown BD. Nat Methods. 2012 Jul 1;9(8):840-6. doi: 10.1038/nmeth.2078. PubMed 22751203.
Backbone
  Vector backbone: AB.pCCL.sin.cPPT.GFP.PGK.dNGFR.WPRE
  Backbone size w/o insert (bp): 9309
  Total vector size (bp): 9480
  Vector type: Lentiviral
  Selectable markers: eGFP , NGFR
Growth in bacteria
  Bacterial resistance: Ampicillin, 100 μg/mL
  Growth temperature: 37°C
  Growth strain: NEB Stable
  Copy number: High Copy
Gene/Insert
  Gene/Insert name: miR-370-3p Sensor
  Species: H. sapiens (human)
  Insert size (bp): 171
  Entrez Gene: MIR370 (a.k.a. MIRN370, hsa-mir-370, mir-370)
  Promoter: PGK
  Cloning method: Restriction Enzyme; 5′ cloning site NheI (not destroyed); 3′ cloning site AgeI (not destroyed)
  Sequencing primers: 5′ AACAGACATACAAACTAAAG
Terms and licenses: Academic/Nonprofit Terms; Industry Terms: Not Available to Industry
How to cite: AB.pCCL.sin.cPPT.GFP.miR-370-3p.sensor.PGK.dNGFR.WPRE was a gift from Brian Brown (Addgene plasmid # 85916 ; http://n2t.net/addgene:85916 ; RRID:Addgene_85916)
