>Addgene plasmid #85916 | AB.pCCL.sin.cPPT.GFP.miR-370-3p.sensor.PGK.dNGFR.WPRE | depositor partial sequence | sequence record 167408 | AB.pCCL.sin.cPPT.GFP.miR-370-3p.sensor.PGK.dNGFR.WPRE sequence 876 bps
TATCGATCACGAGACTAGCCTCGAGAGATCTGATCATAATCAGCCATACCACATTTGTAGAGGTTTTACT
TGCTTTAAAAAACCTCCCACACCTCCCCCTGAACCTGAAACATAAAATGAATGCAATTGTTGTTGTTAAC
TTGTTTATTGCAGCTTATAATGGTTACAAATAAGGCAATAGCATCACAAATTTCACAAATAAGGCATTTT
TTTCACTGCATTCTAGTTTTGGTTTGTCCAAACTCATCAATGTATCTTATCATGTCTGGATCTCAAATCC
CTCGGAAGCTGCGCCTGTCATCGAATTCCTGCAGCCCGGTGCATGACTAAGCTAGTACCGGTGCCTGCTG
GGGTGGAACCTGGTGCCTGCTGGGGTGGAACCTGGTGCCTGCTGGGGTGGAACCTGGTGCCTGCTGGGGT
GGAACCTGGTGCCTGCTGGGGTGGAACCTGGTGCCTGCTGGGGTGGAACCTGGTGCTACGTCGACCAGTA
CTCCCCAGTTAAGGTCGGCTAGCTCAGTTAGCCTCCCCCATCTCTCGACGCGGCCGCTTTACTTGTACAG
CTCGTCCATGCCGAGAGTGATCCCGGCGGCGGTCACGAACTCCAGCAGGACCATGTGATCGCGCTTCTCG
TTGGGGTCTTTGCTCAGGGCGGACTGGGTGCTCAGGTAGTGGTTGTCGGGCAGCAGCACGGGGCCGTCGC
CGATGGGGGTGTTCTGCTGGTAGTGGTCGGCGAGCTGCACGCTGCCGTCCTCGATGTTGTGGCGGATCTT
GAAGTTCACCTTGATGCCGTTCTTCTGCTTGTCGGCCATGATATAGACGTTGTGGCTGTTGTAGTTGTAC
TCCAGCTTGTGCCCCAGGATGTTGCCGTCCTCCTTG
